>Addgene plasmid #31283 | pMC2SG5 | addgene partial sequence | sequence record 36418 | SV40pA-R 5'-GAAATTTGTGATGCTATTGC-3'
TAAGCTGCATAACAGTTCTGCTTTAATAAGATCTGGATCAATGATGATGATGATGATGGTCGACGGCGCT
ATTCAGATCCTCTTCTGAGATGAGTTTTTGTTCTAGAAACTTGTCGTCATCGTCTTTGTAGTCCATGGCG
GCCGCGGAGTCCTTGCTTGCTGGCTCTTGGGTAGGCATCTCCGTCACTCTAGCCCGCTTGGTCAGTTCTT
CACCAGGAGGTTCCTCGGCTGCTTCCAGCTTGCGTTTGGGGGAAGCTGGGCCACTGGATAGTGCTCTGGG
GCCTGTGTTGCTGATGCTCCCAGCTTGGCTTGAACCAGGCTCTGCCACAGGGTGACTGAGGTCTTCCACA
CAGGAAGGGACAGATGCCAATAGACAGAGTCCCCGGTATCTCGACAGCTGTTGGTAGATCTGCTTCATTC
GTTCAATGTTGAGCCGACTAGTCTCTGCATGATTGACGATGGGCCGTGGGTAGTCCACGCCAATGATGCA
CTTGGCAGCCTTCTGAACTGACTCGGGGGCATTCCAGGGCTCATAGATGTATCGAGAGGGGAAGCCTTTC
AGTTTGGGCAGGTACCGCCGGATGTAGTCCCCACTGGGGTCTGTACGTCGGCCGAAGCCCACAGGGCAGT
AGCAGTGGAAGAATTGTTGGAAGAAAGCACTGCAGGACAGCCACATCCAGCTGCCTGCATTCACACTGAA
ATCGGCATCCAGGAGCAGCTCGTCAAATACCCGGACCCCGCTCTCCCAGCTGACCCAGAGGTCCCCGCGG
GTGAGGAAGCAGGCCACAGCGTGCCGGGCCAGGTGGTGGATCCAGCCCTCCTGCCTCAGTTGGGTCATGA
TGGCGTCAATCCAAGGGAAGCCTGTCTTGCCCTCGGCCCACTTGGCCAGGGCTTCGGGGTTGCGGTC
