[The description below was written by a language model from this plasmid's Addgene catalogue record.]
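Description:
pMC2SG5 is a mammalian expression plasmid that carries mouse Cry2 (cryptochrome 2) in the pSG5 backbone from Stratagene. The backbone is about 4.1 kb and the insert about 1.85 kb. The plasmid is maintained in E. coli as a high-copy construct under ampicillin selection. The record lists no mammalian selection marker, which fits use by transient transfection. It also does not name the promoter or other regulatory elements. pSG5 is generally known as a vector that drives expression from the SV40 early promoter, with a beta-globin intron and an SV40 polyadenylation signal, and it has a T7 promoter upstream of the cloning site for in vitro transcription. No feature table is provided here to confirm any of these parts.

The Cry2 coding sequence was inserted at the BamHI site, and both junctions were destroyed during cloning, so BamHI cannot be used to release the insert. The protein carries three epitope or affinity tags at its C terminus: Flag, Myc and His. These allow detection by immunoblotting, immunoprecipitation with anti-Flag or anti-Myc reagents, and purification on metal-affinity resin. The order of the tags is given only as listed in the record.

CRY2 is a core repressor in the negative limb of the mammalian circadian transcription-translation feedback loop. The plasmid comes from a biochemical study of the canonical mammalian clock model. Its likely use is therefore to produce tagged mouse CRY2 in mammalian cells for protein interaction, pull-down and related biochemical or reporter assays with other clock components.
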