Addgene plasmid #31283: pMC2SG5
Depositing lab: Aziz Sancar. Depositing organization: University of North Carolina at Chapel Hill. Publication: Biochemical analysis of the canonical model for the mammalian circadian clock. Ye R, Selby CP, Ozturk N, Annayev Y, Sancar A. J Biol Chem. 2011 Jul 22;286(29):25891-902. doi: 10.1074/jbc.M111.254680. Epub 2011 May 25. PubMed 21613214.
Backbone
  Vector backbone: pSG5
  Backbone manufacturer: Stratagene
  Backbone size w/o insert (bp): 4100
  Vector type: Mammalian Expression
Growth in bacteria
  Bacterial resistance: Ampicillin, 100 μg/mL
  Growth temperature: 37°C
  Growth strain: DH5alpha
  Copy number: High Copy
Gene/Insert
  Gene/Insert name: Cry2
  Species: M. musculus (mouse)
  Insert size (bp): 1854
  Entrez Gene: Cry2 (a.k.a. D130054K12Rik)
  Tag / fusion protein: Flag (C terminal on insert); Myc (C terminal on insert); His (C terminal on insert)
  Cloning method: Restriction Enzyme; 5′ cloning site BamHI (destroyed during cloning); 3′ cloning site BamHI (destroyed during cloning)
  Sequencing primers: 5′ N/A
Terms and licenses: Academic/Nonprofit Terms; Industry Terms: Not Available to Industry
How to cite: pMC2SG5 was a gift from Aziz Sancar (Addgene plasmid # 31283 ; http://n2t.net/addgene:31283 ; RRID:Addgene_31283)
